Addgene plasmid #244750: CL20_mEGFP_FOidr_198
Purpose: Express mEGFP-tagged intrinsically disordered protein (IDR), FOidr_198, derived from human fusion protein TMPRSS2_ETV4
Depositing lab: Richard Kriwacki. Depositing organization: St. Jude Children's Research Hospital. Publication: Proteome-wide computational analyses reveal links between protein condensate formation and RNA biology. Maiti S, Tripathi S, Baggett DW, Phillips AH, Park CG, Wang J, Wahiduzzaman, Freyaldenhoven WT, Kinger S, Pioso BJ, Bollinger JC, Somjee R, Lang B, Babu MM, Kriwacki RW. Sci Adv. 2025 Dec 5;11(49):eady1420. doi: 10.1126/sciadv.ady1420. Epub 2025 Dec 3. PubMed 41337585.
Backbone
  Vector backbone: CL20
  Vector type: Mammalian Expression
Growth in bacteria
  Bacterial resistance: Ampicillin, 100 μg/mL
  Growth temperature: 37°C
  Growth strain: NEB Stable
  Copy number: High Copy
Gene/Insert
  Gene/Insert name: FOidr_198
  Species: H. sapiens (human)
  Mutation: Unmutated
  Tag / fusion protein: monomeric EGFP (N terminal on insert)
  Cloning method: Restriction Enzyme; 5′ cloning site Unknown (unknown if destroyed)
Terms and licenses: Academic/Nonprofit Terms; Industry Terms: Not Available to Industry
Depositor comments: TMPRSS2_ETV4_1_282
How to cite: CL20_mEGFP_FOidr_198 was a gift from Richard Kriwacki (Addgene plasmid # 244750 ; http://n2t.net/addgene:244750 ; RRID:Addgene_244750)
