[The description below was written by a language model from this plasmid's Addgene catalogue record and pLannotate feature annotations shown in this document.]
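Description:
CL20_mEGFP_FOidr_198 is a mammalian expression plasmid built on the CL20 backbone. The catalogue lists it only as a mammalian expression vector, but the feature table shows the architecture of a self-inactivating HIV-1 lentiviral transfer vector. A CMV enhancer sits next to a truncated 5' LTR, an arrangement that would drive Tat-independent transcription of the vector genome. It is followed by the Ψ packaging signal with a partial gag sequence, the cPPT/CTS, the Rev response element, and a ΔU3 3' LTR fragment followed by a rabbit β-globin polyadenylation signal. In bacteria the plasmid is maintained by a high-copy ColE1/pUC-type origin and selected with ampicillin through the β-lactamase gene. The recombination-reduced growth strain listed is a common choice for LTR-containing plasmids. An SV40 origin and SV40 poly(A) signal lie outside the viral cassette, along with short lac-derived remnants. The small annotated fragments of nef, vif, Rev, lacI and the TRE promoter appear to be residual sequence rather than functional elements.

The payload is an internal cassette in which the CMV enhancer and promoter drive monomeric EGFP fused to the N terminus of FOidr_198. This insert is an unmutated intrinsically disordered region from the human oncogenic fusion protein TMPRSS2_ETV4, and the depositor notes it as residues 1–282 of the fusion. The annotation software recognises most of the insert as an ETV4 fragment. No separate TMPRSS2 feature is annotated, and no mammalian selection marker is present. The construct is intended for expressing the fluorescently tagged IDR in mammalian cells so its localisation and behaviour can be observed. It comes from a study linking protein condensate formation to RNA biology.
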