Features (pLannotate 1.2.2; 29 found; start..end, strand, type, name):
    199..254     -  polyA_signal   β-globin poly(A) signal: rabbit β-globin polyadenylation signal (Gil and Proudfoot, 1987)
    340..475     -  LTR            3' LTR (ΔU3) (fragment): self-inactivating 3' long terminal repeat (LTR) from HIV-1
    477..545     -  CDS            nef (fragment): NEF_HV1Z2 - Experimental evidence at protein level: Swiss-Prot protein existence level 1. Extracellular Nef protein targets CD4(+) T-lymphocytes for apoptosis by interacting with CXCR4 surface receptors. From Human immunodeficiency virus type 1 group M subtype D (isolate Z2/CDC-Z34) (HIV-1).
    571..1293    -  CDS            ETV4 (fragment): ETV4_HUMAN - Also known as E1AF, PEA3. Experimental evidence at protein level: Swiss-Prot protein existence level 1. (Microbial infection) Binds to the enhancer of the adenovirus E1A gene and acts as a transcriptional activator; the core-binding sequence is 5'-[AC]GGA[AT]GT-3'. From Homo sapiens (Human).
   1459..2175    -  CDS            mEGFP: mEGFP is a basic (constitutively fluorescent) green fluorescent protein published in 2002, derived from Aequorea victoria. It has moderate acid sensitivity.
   2189..2226    -  misc_feature   MCS (fragment): multiple cloning site
   2225..2241    -  promoter       tight TRE promoter (fragment): Tet-responsive promoter PTight, consisting of seven tet operator sequences followed by the minimal CMV promoter
   2257..2460    -  promoter       CMV promoter: human cytomegalovirus (CMV) immediate early promoter
   2461..2764    -  enhancer       CMV enhancer: human cytomegalovirus immediate early enhancer
   2832..2848    -  misc_feature   MCS (fragment): multiple cloning site
   2848..2873    -  CDS            Rev (fragment): human immunodeficiency virus 1 (HIV-1) Rev protein; rev; enhances nuclear export of unspliced and incompletely spliced viral mRNAs
   3250..3483    -  misc_feature   RRE: The Rev response element (RRE) of HIV-1 allows for Rev-dependent mRNA export from the nucleus to the cytoplasm.
   3617..3700    -  CDS            vif (fragment): VIF_HV1BR - Experimental evidence at protein level: Swiss-Prot protein existence level 1. Counteracts the innate antiviral activity of host APOBEC3F and APOBEC3G. Forms a complex with host APOBEC3F and APOBEC3G thus preventing the entry of these lethally hypermutating enzymes into progeny virions. Recruits an active E3 ubiquitin ligase complex composed of elongin BC, CUL5, and RBX2 to induce polyubiquitination of APOBEC3G and APOBEC3F. In turn, they are directed to the 26S proteasome for degradation. Vif interaction with APOBEC3G also blocks its cytidine deaminase activity in a proteasome-inde
   3843..3960    -  misc_feature   cPPT/CTS: central polypurine tract and central termination sequence of HIV-1
   4109..4468    -  CDS            HIV-1 gag (fragment): gag protein from human immunodeficiency virus 1; gag
   4452..4577    -  misc_feature   HIV-1 Ψ: packaging signal of human immunodeficiency virus type 1
   4624..4881    -  LTR            5' LTR (truncated): truncated 5' long terminal repeat (LTR) from HIV-1
   4883..5262    -  enhancer       CMV enhancer: human cytomegalovirus immediate early enhancer
   5293..5397    +  promoter       AmpR promoter: bla
   5398..6258    +  CDS            AmpR: β-lactamase; bla; confers resistance to ampicillin, carbenicillin, and related antibiotics
   6429..7017    +  rep_origin     ori: high-copy-number ColE1/pMB1/pBR322/pUC origin of replication
   7200..7254    +  CDS            lacI (fragment): lac repressor; lacI; The lac repressor binds to the lac operator to inhibit transcription in E. coli. This inhibition can be relieved by adding lactose or isopropyl-β-D-thiogalactopyranoside (IPTG).
   7256..7390    -  polyA_signal   SV40 poly(A) signal: SV40 polyadenylation signal
   7410..7545    -  rep_origin     SV40 ori: SV40 origin of replication
   7569..7591    -  promoter       SV40 promoter (fragment): SV40 enhancer and early promoter
   7598..7637    +  CDS            lacI (fragment): lac repressor; lacI; The lac repressor binds to the lac operator to inhibit transcription in E. coli. This inhibition can be relieved by adding lactose or isopropyl-β-D-thiogalactopyranoside (IPTG).
   7650..7671    +  protein_bind   CAP binding site: CAP binding activates transcription in the presence of cAMP. E. coli catabolite activator protein
   7686..7716    +  promoter       lac promoter: promoter for the E. coli lac operon
   7724..7740    +  protein_bind   lac operator: The lac repressor binds to the lac operator to inhibit transcription in E. coli. This inhibition can be relieved by adding lactose or isopropyl-β-D-thiogalactopyranoside (IPTG). lac repressor encoded by lacI
>Addgene plasmid #244750 | CL20_mEGFP_FOidr_198 | addgene full sequence | sequence record 488216 | Addgene NGS Result
AAAAAAAATCTAACCTCAAGTCAAGGCTTTTCTATGGAATAAGGAATGGACAGCAGGGGGCTGTTTCATA
TACTGATGACCTCTTTATAGCCAACCTTTGTTCATGGCAGCCAGCATATGGGCATATGTTGCCAAACTCT
AAACCAAATACTCATTCTGATGTTTTAAATGATTTGCCCTCCCATATGTCCTTCCGAGTGAGAGACACAA
AAAATTCCAACACACTATTGCAATGAAAATAAATTTCCTTTATTAGCCAGAAGTCAGATGCTCAAGGGGC
TTCATGATGTCCCCATAATTTTTGGCAGAGGGAAAAAGATCTGCTAGCTCGAGCAGCTGAAGCTTTATTG
AGGCTTAAGCAGTGGGTTCCCTAGTTAGCCAGAGAGCTCCCAGGCTCAGATCTGGTCTAACCAGAGAGAC
CCAGTACAGGCAAAAAGCAGATCTTGTCTTCTTTGGGAGTGAATTAGCCCTTCCAGTCCCCCCTTTTCTT
TTAAAAAGTGGCTAAGATCTACAGCTGCCTTGTAAGTCATTGGTCTTAAAGGTACCGTAATCTTATCTAG
AACCGGTTCACTTAATGACTACTCCTGCACCGGGGTAGCGATGTCCATTCACACCGCCTTGATCCACGGC
CGGTTGTCCTGCCTGTTCATAAAGAGGGTCATGGTACTCTTGTTTGAAAGATTGCTGCGGATACGGCGGG
CATGGCTCAGATAATTGGTGCTGATAGGGTGCAGGCAGGGGTTCGCGCCCTCCACCTTGAGATGTGAACG
AGTGGCAAATGTCCAGAGGCTGTTGAAAGACTGAGGAGTGTTCGCCCAGATACCCGTGTCCCGGATGAGG
TTGACTAGTTCCCGAGGAACGAAGGAAATTGCGCTGTTCAGCACGAGGAAATGGTTGAAGAGGACTTTGG
CCCAAAGCACCTGGTGCTGGACTTTTGATTGCAATTTGGCGAGGGGGGTCATACGCGGAGGAGTAAAGGC
ACTGCTCACCATGATGGTAGGGCAGTGGAGGTTTGCGGCTACAGGAAAGAGCTGGGTCTGTACGAGGAGA
TTGTGGTTCTTTCTTGATGCGCGTGGTTGGGCTGTGAAATGCTAAGTTTTCACTATGAAAGTCCGGTACG
AACTGCTCGTCCGAATCGGGGACCTGGGCTTCAGCAAGCCAGGTTTCCTGGAAGTGGCTCAGGTCTTGGA
ACAAGTCCTCGGAGTCCAATGGGGGCAATGATCCTGGGTCCATCAGTTTGCCCAAGGGTCCAATCAGGGC
CTCGCGCAGGGACCCGTTTCCAGGTGACTTGCTATTTAAGGCCATTTTCGAATTATCTACCGCATCTAAC
AACGAAAGATAACGCGAATGTTCGATATGACCCGCAGCCCCACGTTCTTCACATCCGGACTCTCCGCCCG
GTGGAGCCGGAGGCATCCGGGAAGCGGCCGCACTTCCCCCGGAGCCTCCGCTTCCGCCCTTGTACAGCTC
GTCCATGCCGAGAGTGATCCCGGCGGCGGTCACGAACTCCAGCAGGACCATGTGATCGCGCTTCTCGTTG
GGGTCTTTGCTCAGCTTGGACTGGGTGCTCAGGTAGTGGTTGTCGGGCAGCAGCACGGGGCCGTCGCCGA
TGGGGGTGTTCTGCTGGTAGTGGTCGGCGAGCTGCACGCTGCCGTCCTCGATGTTGTGGCGGATCTTGAA
GTTCACCTTGATGCCGTTCTTCTGCTTGTCGGCCATGATATAGACGTTGTGGCTGTTGTAGTTGTACTCC
AGCTTGTGCCCCAGGATGTTGCCGTCCTCCTTGAAGTCGATGCCCTTCAGCTCGATGCGGTTCACCAGGG
TGTCGCCCTCGAACTTCACCTCGGCGCGGGTCTTGTAGTTGCCGTCGTCCTTGAAGAAGATGGTGCGCTC
CTGGACGTAGCCTTCGGGCATGGCGGACTTGAAGAAGTCGTGCTGCTTCATGTGGTCGGGGTAGCGGCTG
AAGCACTGCACGCCGTAGGTCAGGGTGGTCACGAGGGTGGGCCAGGGCACGGGCAGCTTGCCGGTGGTGC
AGATGAACTTCAGGGTCAGCTTGCCGTAGGTGGCATCGCCCTCGCCCTCGCCGGACACGCTGAACTTGTG
GCCGTTTACGTCGCCGTCCAGCTCGACCAGGATGGGCACCACCCCGGTGAACAGCTCCTCGCCCTTGCTC
ACCATGGTGGCGACCGGTGGATCCCGGGCCCGCGGTACCGTCGACTGCAGAATTCGGTTCACTAAACGAG
CCCGGTTCACTAAACGAGCTCTGCTTATATAGACCTCCCACCGTACACGCCTACCGCCCATTTGCGTCAA
TGGGGCGGAGTTGTTACGACATTTTGGAAAGTCCCGTTGATTTTGGTGCCAAAACAAACTCCCATTGACG
TCAATGGGGTGGAGACTTGGAAATCCCCGTGAGTCAAACCGCTATCCACGCCCATTGATGTACTGCCAAA
ACCGCATCACCATGGTAATAGCGATGACTAATACGTAGATGTACTGCCAAGTAGGAAAGTCCCATAAGGT
CATGTACTGGGCATAATGCCAGGCGGGCCATTTACCGTCATTGACGTCAATAGGGGGCGTACTTGGCATA
TGATACACTTGATGTACTGCCAAGTGGGCAGTTTACCGTAAATACTCCACCCATTGACGTCAATGGAAAG
TCCCTATTGGCGTTACTATGGGAACATACGTCATTATTGACGTCAATGGGCGGGGGTCGTTGGGCGGTCA
GCCAGGCGGGCCATTTACCGTAAGTTATGTAACGCGGAACTCCATATATGGGCTATGAACTAATGACCCC
GTAATTGATTACTATTAATAACTAGCACGCGTTCGAAGCTTGAGCTCGGTCCCCTCGGGGTTGGGAGGTG
GGTCTGAAACGATAATGGTGAATATCCCTGCCTAACTCTATTCACTATAGAAAGTACAGCAAAAACTATT
CTTAAACCTACCAAGCCTCCTACTATCATTATGAATAATTTTATATACCACAGCCAATTTGTTATGTTAA
ACCAATTCCACAAACTTGCCCATTTATCTAATTCCAATAATTCTTGTTCATTCTTTTCTTGCTGGTTTTG
CGATTCTTCAATTAAGGAGTGTATTAAGCTTGTGTAATTGTTAATTTCTCTGTCCCACTCCATCCAGGTC
GTGTGATTCCAAATCTGTTCCAGAGATTTATTACTCCAACTAGCATTCCAAGGCACAGCAGTGGTGCAAA
TGAGTTTTCCAGAGCAACCCCAAATCCCCAGGAGCTGTTGATCCTTTAGGTATCTTTCCACAGCCAGGAT
TCTTGCCTGGAGCTGCTTGATGCCCCAGACTGTGAGTTGCAACAGATGCTGTTGCGCCTCAATAGCCCTC
AGCAAATTGTTCTGCTGCTGCACTATACCAGACAATAATTGTCTGGCCTGTACCGTCAGCGTCATTGACG
CTGCGCCCATAGTGCTTCCTGCTGCTCCCAAGAACCCAAGGAACAAAGCTCCTATTCCCACTGCTCTTTT
TTCTCTCTGCACCACTCTTCTCTTTGCCTTGGTGGGTGCTACTCCTAATGGTTCAATTTTTACTACTTTA
TATTTATATAATTCACTTCTCCAATTGTCCCTCATATCTCCTCCTTATGGTGTTTTACTAAACTTTTCCA
TGTTCTAATCCTCATCCTGTCTACTTGCCACACAATCATCACCTGCCATCTGTTTTCCATAATCCCTAAT
GATCTTTGCTTTTCTTCTTGGCACTACTTTTATGTCACTATTATCTTGTATTACTACTGCCCCTTCACCT
TTCCAGAGGAGCTTTGCTGGTCCTTTCCAAAGTGGATTTCTGCTGTCCCTGTAATAAACCCGAAAATTTT
GAATTTTTGTAATTTGTTTTTGTAATTCTTTAGTTTGTATGTCTGTTGCTATTATGTCTACTATTCTTTC
CCCTGCACTGTACCCCCCAATCCCCCCTTTTCTTTTAAAATTGTGGATGAATACTGCCATTTGTACTGCT
GTCTTAAGATGTTCAGCCTGATCTCTTACCTGTCCTATAATTTTCTTTAATTCTTTATTCATAGATTCTA
CTACTCCTTGACTTTGGGGATTGTAGGGAATTTCCAGGTCTGAAGATCCTGCTGCTTGCTGTGCTTTTTT
CTTACTTTTGTTTTGCTCTTCCTCTATCTTGTCTAAAGCTTCCTTGGTGTCTTTTATCTCTATCCTTTGA
TGCACACAATAGAGGGTTGCTACTGTATTATATAATGATCTAAGTTCTTCTGATCCTGTCTGAAGGGATG
GTTGTAGCTGTCCCAGTATTTGTCTACAGCCTTCTGATGTTTCTAACAGGCCAGTATTAACTGCGAATCG
TTCTAGCTCCCTGCTTGCCCATACTATATGTTTTAATTTATATTTTTTCTTTCCCCCTGGCCTTAACCGA
ATTTTTTCCCATCGCGATCTAATTCTCCCCCGCTTAATACTGACGCTCTCGCACCCATCTCTCTCCTTCT
AGCCTCCGCTAGTCAAAATTTTTGGCGTACTCACCAGTCGCCGCCCCTCGCCTCTTGCCGTGCGCGCTTC
AGCAAGCCGAGTCCTGCGTCGAGAGAGCTCCTCTGGTTTCCCTTTCGCTTTCAAGTCCCTGTTCGGGCGC
CACTGCTAGAGATTTTCCACACTGACTAAAAGGGTCTGAGGGATCTCTAGTTACCAGAGTCACACAACAG
ACGGGCACACACTACTTGAAGCACTCAAGGCAAGCTTTATTGAGGCTTAAGCAGTGGGTTCCCTAGTTAG
CCAGAGAGCTCCCAGGCTCAGATCTGGTCTAACCAGAGAGACCCAGTACAGGCAAAAAGCAGCTGCTTAT
ATGCAGGATCTGAGGGCTCGCCACTCCCCAGTCCCGCCCAGGCCACGCCTCCCATGGTAATAGCGATGAC
TAATACGTAGATGTACTGCCAAGTAGGAAAGTCCCATAAGGTCATGTACTGGGCATAATGCCAGGCGGGC
CATTTACCGTCATTGACGTCAATAGGGGGCGTACTTGGCATATGATACACTTGATGTACTGCCAAGTGGG
CAGTTTACCGTAAATACTCCACCCATTGACGTCAATGGAAAGTCCCTATTGGCGTTACTATGGGAACATA
CGTCATTATTGACGTCAATGGGCGGGGGTCGTTGGGCGGTCAGCCAGGCGGGCCATTTACCGTAAGTTAT
GTAACGCGGAACTCCATATATGGGCTATGAACTAATGACCCCGTAATTGATTACTATTAATAACTAGTCA
ATAATCAATGTCGACCCAGGTGGCACTTTTCGGGGAAATGTGCGCGGAACCCCTATTTGTTTATTTTTCT
AAATACATTCAAATATGTATCCGCTCATGAGACAATAACCCTGATAAATGCTTCAATAATATTGAAAAAG
GAAGAGTATGAGTATTCAACATTTCCGTGTCGCCCTTATTCCCTTTTTTGCGGCATTTTGCCTTCCTGTT
TTTGCTCACCCAGAAACGCTGGTGAAAGTAAAAGATGCTGAAGATCAGTTGGGTGCACGAGTGGGTTACA
TCGAACTGGATCTCAACAGCGGTAAGATCCTTGAGAGTTTTCGCCCCGAAGAACGTTTTCCAATGATGAG
CACTTTTAAAGTTCTGCTATGTGGCGCGGTATTATCCCGTATTGACGCCGGGCAAGAGCAACTCGGTCGC
CGCATACACTATTCTCAGAATGACTTGGTTGAGTACTCACCAGTCACAGAAAAGCATCTTACGGATGGCA
TGACAGTAAGAGAATTATGCAGTGCTGCCATAACCATGAGTGATAACACTGCGGCCAACTTACTTCTGAC
AACGATCGGAGGACCGAAGGAGCTAACCGCTTTTTTGCACAACATGGGGGATCATGTAACTCGCCTTGAT
CGTTGGGAACCGGAGCTGAATGAAGCCATACCAAACGACGAGCGTGACACCACGATGCCTGTAGCAATGG
CAACAACGTTGCGCAAACTATTAACTGGCGAACTACTTACTCTAGCTTCCCGGCAACAATTAATAGACTG
GATGGAGGCGGATAAAGTTGCAGGACCACTTCTGCGCTCGGCCCTTCCGGCTGGCTGGTTTATTGCTGAT
AAATCTGGAGCCGGTGAGCGTGGGTCTCGCGGTATCATTGCAGCACTGGGGCCAGATGGTAAGCCCTCCC
GTATCGTAGTTATCTACACGACGGGGAGTCAGGCAACTATGGATGAACGAAATAGACAGATCGCTGAGAT
AGGTGCCTCACTGATTAAGCATTGGTAACTGTCAGACCAAGTTTACTCATATATACTTTAGATTGATTTA
AAACTTCATTTTTAATTTAAAAGGATCTAGGTGAAGATCCTTTTTGATAATCTCATGACCAAAATCCCTT
AACGTGAGTTTTCGTTCCACTGAGCGTCAGACCCCGTAGAAAAGATCAAAGGATCTTCTTGAGATCCTTT
TTTTCTGCGCGTAATCTGCTGCTTGCAAACAAAAAAACCACCGCTACCAGCGGTGGTTTGTTTGCCGGAT
CAAGAGCTACCAACTCTTTTTCCGAAGGTAACTGGCTTCAGCAGAGCGCAGATACCAAATACTGTTCTTC
TAGTGTAGCCGTAGTTAGGCCACCACTTCAAGAACTCTGTAGCACCGCCTACATACCTCGCTCTGCTAAT
CCTGTTACCAGTGGCTGCTGCCAGTGGCGATAAGTCGTGTCTTACCGGGTTGGACTCAAGACGATAGTTA
CCGGATAAGGCGCAGCGGTCGGGCTGAACGGGGGGTTCGTGCACACAGCCCAGCTTGGAGCGAACGACCT
ACACCGAACTGAGATACCTACAGCGTGAGCTATGAGAAAGCGCCACGCTTCCCGAAGGGAGAAAGGCGGA
CAGGTATCCGGTAAGCGGCAGGGTCGGAACAGGAGAGCGCACGAGGGAGCTTCCAGGGGGAAACGCCTGG
TATCTTTATAGTCCTGTCGGGTTTCGCCACCTCTGACTTGAGCGTCGATTTTTGTGATGCTCGTCAGGGG
GGCGGAGCCTATGGAAAAACGCCAGCAACGCGGCCTTTTTACGGTTCCTGGCCTTTTGCTGGCCTTTTGC
TCACATGTTCTTTCCTGCGTTATCCCCTGATTCTGTGGATAACCGTATTACCGCCTTTGAGTGAGCTGAT
ACCGCTCGCCGCAGCCGAACGACCGAGCGCAGCGAGTCAGTGAGCGAGGAAGCGGAAGAGCGCCCAATAC
GCAAACCGCCTCTCCCCGCGCGTTGGCCGATTCATTAATGCAGCGGATCCAGACATGATAAGATACATTG
ATGAGTTTGGACAAACCACAACTAGAATGCAGTGAAAAAAATGCTTTATTTGTGAAATTTGTGATGCTAT
TGCTTTATTTGTAACCATTATAAGCTGCAATAAACAAGTTAGCTTTTTGCAAAAGCCTAGGCCTCCAAAA
AAGCCTCCTCACTACTTCTGGAATAGCTCAGAGGCCGAGGCGGCCTCGGCCTCTGCATAAATAAAAAAAA
TTAGTCAGCCATGGGGCGGAGAATGGGCGGAACTGGGCGGAGTTAGGGGCGGGATGGGCGGAGTTAGGGG
CGGGACTATGGTTGCTGACTAATTGAGATGCGGATCCGCTGGCACGACAGGTTTCCCGACTGGAAAGCGG
GCAGTGAGCGCAACGCAATTAATGTGAGTTAGCTCACTCATTAGGCACCCCAGGCTTTACACTTTATGCT
TCCGGCTCGTATGTTGTGTGGAATTGTGAGCGGATAACAATTTCACACAGGAAACAGCTATGACCATGAT
TACGCCAAGCTTGGGCTGCAGGTCGAGGGATCTCCATAAGAGAAGAGGGACAGCTATGACTGGGAGTAGT
CAGGAGAGGAGGAAAAATCTGGCTAGTAAAACATGTAAGGAAAATTTTAGGGATGTTAAAGAAAAAAATA
ACACAAAACAAAATAT
